Addgene plasmid #237513: pUC19::ZmUBI-RWT4Ca_Reg2
Purpose: Protoplast expression
Depositing lab: Gitta Coaker. Depositing organization: University of California, Davis. Publication: Wheat tandem kinase RWT4 directly binds a fungal effector to activate defense. Sung YC, Li Y, Bernasconi Z, Baik S, Asuke S, Keller B, Fahima T, Coaker G. Nat Genet. 2025 Apr 14. doi: 10.1038/s41588-025-02162-w. PubMed 40229601.
Backbone
  Vector backbone: pUC19::ZmUBi
  Vector type: Plant Expression
Growth in bacteria
  Bacterial resistance: Ampicillin, 100 μg/mL
  Growth temperature: 37°C
  Growth strain: DH5alpha
  Copy number: High Copy
Gene/Insert
  Gene/Insert name: Rwt4Ca_Reg2
  Species: Triticum aestivum
  Mutation: Removed binding region 2
  Cloning method: Gateway Cloning
Terms and licenses: Academic/Nonprofit Terms; Industry Terms: Not Available to Industry
Depositor comments: Please visit https://doi.org/10.1101/2024.04.30.591956 for bioRxiv preprint.
How to cite: pUC19::ZmUBI-RWT4Ca_Reg2 was a gift from Gitta Coaker (Addgene plasmid # 237513 ; http://n2t.net/addgene:237513 ; RRID:Addgene_237513)
