[The description below was written by a language model from this plasmid's Addgene catalogue record and pLannotate feature annotations shown in this document.]
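Description:
pUC19::ZmUBI-RWT4Ca_Reg2 is a plant expression plasmid built on a pUC19 backbone carrying the maize polyubiquitin (ZmUBI) promoter, and its stated purpose is protoplast expression. The sequenced record is 7,960 nt. In E. coli it is maintained at high copy through the ColE1/pUC-type origin and selected with ampicillin via the β-lactamase gene and its own promoter. Remnants of the pUC lac region (CAP binding site, lac promoter and operator, fragments of lacZα, lacI and the multiple cloning site), along with short bom and rop fragments, are backbone leftovers with no evident role in the plant cassette. No plant selectable marker or T-DNA borders are annotated, which fits direct DNA delivery for transient expression rather than Agrobacterium-mediated stable transformation.

The payload is Rwt4Ca_Reg2, a variant of the Triticum aestivum RWT4 gene, described in the associated publication as a wheat tandem kinase that directly binds a fungal effector to activate defense. The recorded mutation is removal of binding region 2. The insert was introduced by Gateway cloning and lies between attB1 and attB2 sites immediately downstream of the Ubi promoter, a strong constitutive promoter widely used in cereals. The coding sequence itself is not annotated in the feature table, but the roughly 2.8 kb interval between the att sites corresponds to it. A partial FLAG match is annotated just before attB2, and a 3xHA tag follows attB2, which suggests a C-terminal epitope fusion for immunodetection or pull-down, although the reading frame cannot be confirmed from the table. A NOS terminator supplies the polyadenylation signal. The construct would most likely serve to test how loss of this region affects effector binding or defense activation, though the record does not give experimental details.
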