Features (pLannotate 1.2.2; 17 found; start..end, strand, type, name):
   1703..1727    +  protein_bind   attB1: mutant version of attB; recombination site for the Gateway® BP reaction BP Clonase™
   4529..4549    +  CDS            FLAG (fragment): FLAG® epitope tag, followed by an enterokinase cleavage site
   4556..4580    -  protein_bind   attB2: mutant version of attB; recombination site for the Gateway® BP reaction BP Clonase™
   4609..4698    +  CDS            3xHA: three tandem HA epitope tags
   4732..4984    +  terminator     NOS terminator: nopaline synthase terminator and poly(A) signal
   4996..5027    -  misc_feature   MCS (fragment): pUC18/19 multiple cloning site
   5024..5181    +  CDS            lacZα (fragment): LacZα fragment of β-galactosidase; lacZ fragment
   5187..5286    -  misc_feature   bom (fragment): basis of mobility region from pBR322
   5388..5423    -  CDS            rop (fragment): Rop protein, which maintains plasmids at low copy number; rop
   5518..5622    +  promoter       AmpR promoter: bla
   5623..6483    +  CDS            AmpR: β-lactamase; bla; confers resistance to ampicillin, carbenicillin, and related antibiotics
   6654..7242    +  rep_origin     ori: high-copy-number ColE1/pMB1/pBR322/pUC origin of replication
   7425..7517    +  CDS            lacI (fragment): lac repressor; lacI; The lac repressor binds to the lac operator to inhibit transcription in E. coli. This inhibition can be relieved by adding lactose or isopropyl-β-D-thiogalactopyranoside (IPTG).
   7530..7551    +  protein_bind   CAP binding site: CAP binding activates transcription in the presence of cAMP. E. coli catabolite activator protein
   7566..7596    +  promoter       lac promoter: promoter for the E. coli lac operon
   7604..7620    +  protein_bind   lac operator: The lac repressor binds to the lac operator to inhibit transcription in E. coli. This inhibition can be relieved by adding lactose or isopropyl-β-D-thiogalactopyranoside (IPTG). lac repressor encoded by lacI
   7663..1689    +  promoter       Ubi promoter (across the origin): maize polyubiquitin gene promoter
>Addgene plasmid #237513 | pUC19::ZmUBI-RWT4Ca_Reg2 | addgene full sequence | sequence record 472258 | Addgene NGS Result
GCAAATAGCTTCACCTATATAATACTTCATCCATTTTATTAGTACATCCATTTAGGGTTTAGGGTTAATG
GTTTTTATAGACTAATTTTTTTAGTACATCTATTTTATTCTATTTTAGCCTCTAAATTAAGAAAACTAAA
ACTCTATTTTAGTTTTTTTATTTAATAATTTAGATATAAAATAGAATAAAATAAAGTGACTAAAAATTAA
ACAAATACCCTTTAAGAAATTAAAAAAACTAAGGAAACATTTTTCTTGTTTCGAGTAGATAATGCCAGCC
TGTTAAACGCCGTCGACGAGTCTAACGGACACCAACCAGCGAACCAGCAGCGTCGCGTCGGGCCAAGCGA
AGCAGACGGCACGGCATCTCTGTCGCTGCCTCTGGACCCCTCTCGAGAGTTCCGCTCCACCGTTGGACTT
GCTCCGCTGTCGGCATCCAGAAATTGCGTGGCGGAGCGGCAGACGTGAGCCGGCACGGCAGGCGGCCTCC
TCCTCCTCTCACGGCACCGGCAGCTACGGGGGATTCCTTTCCCACCGCTCCTTCGCTTTCCCTTCCTCGC
CCGCCGTAATAAATAGACACCCCCTCCACACCCTCTTTCCCCAACCTCGTGTTGTTCGGAGCGCACACAC
ACACAACCAGATCTCCCCCAAATCCACCCGTCGGCACCTCCGCTTCAAGGTACGCCGCTCGTCCTCCCCC
CCCCCCCCTCTCTACCTTCTCTAGATCGGCGTTCCGGTCCATGGTTAGGGCCCGGTAGTTCTACTTCTGT
TCATGTTTGTGTTAGATCCGTGTTTGTGTTAGATCCGTGCTGCTAGCGTTCGTACACGGATGCGACCTGT
ACGTCAGACACGTTCTGATTGCTAACTTGCCAGTGTTTCTCTTTGGGGAATCCTGGGATGGCTCTAGCCG
TTCCGCAGACGGGATCGATTTCATGATTTTTTTTGTTTCGTTGCATAGGGTTTGGTTTGCCCTTTTCCTT
TATTTCAATATATGCCGTGCACTTGTTTGTCGGGTCATCTTTTCATGCTTTTTTTTGTCTTGGTTGTGAT
GATGTGGTCTGGTTGGGCGGTCGTTCTAGATCGGAGTAGAATTCTGTTTCAAACTACCTGGTGGATTTAT
TAATTTTGGATCTGTATGTGTGTGCCATACATATTCATAGTTACGAATTGAAGATGATGGATGGAAATAT
CGATCTAGGATAGGTATACATGTTGATGCGGGTTTTACTGATGCATATACAGAGATGCTTTTTGTTCGCT
TGGTTGTGATGATGTGGTGTGGTTGGGCGGTCGTTCATTCGTTCTAGATCGGAGTAGAATACTGTTTCAA
ACTACCTGGTGTATTTATTAATTTTGGAACTGTATGTGTGTGTCATACATCTTCATAGTTACGAGTTTAA
GATGGATGGAAATATCGATCTAGGATAGGTATACATGTTGATGTGGGTTTTACTGATGCATATACATGAT
GGCATATGCAGCATCTATTCATATGCTCTAACCTTGAGTACCTATCTATTATAATAAACAAGTATGTTTT
ATAATTATTTTGATCTTGATATACTTGGATGATGGCATATGCAGCAGCTATATGTGGATTTTTTTAGCCC
TGCCTTCATACGCTATTTATTTGCTTGGTACTGTTTCTTTTGTCGATGCTCACCCTGTTGTTTGGTGTTA
CTTCTGCAGACTAGAGTTATCAACAAGTTTGTACAAAAAAGCAGGCTCCACCATGATGGGTGGCTATGAG
TTCCAGAGGGCAGAATTGGACGCCCTTGAGGGTGTAGTTCGTGACCCAACCGCCGAACCCATGTCTTTAA
CACTACCTCTTTTGCGTCACATTACGAATGATTTCTCCCCTGAGTTCGAGATATCTAAGGACGACTCCGC
CGTGGTATATCTAGGAGTGCTACCATCAGGATTTAGGGTGGCAGTGAAGAAATCACATTTTAGGTTTTGT
CTGGACGACGAGGACGCCTTCACTAATGAAGTTTCAATTGCAATGAAAGCCGCACATAAGAATACTGTAA
GAGTAATCGGCTATTGTCATCATACACATGAGCAGATTGCCGAGTATGAGGGAAAGCAAGTCTTCGCAGA
AGTGCGTGAGAGGTTGATATGTACTGAGTACGTGCCCAATGGACCTCTATCCGGCCATATCGAAGGCAAA
ATTTGTGCACAAATGGACGGCTACGAGTTCCAGCGTGCTGAGCTTGATGCATTGGAGAGAGTTGTTAGAG
ATACCTCTGCCGAGCCAATGTCCTTGACACTGCCCCTTTTGCGTCATATCACAAATGATTTCTCAGATGA
ATCCAGGATCGGACGTGGAGGATTCGCTGTTGTCTATCTTGGTGTTTTGCCATCCGGCCTGAGAATAGCT
GTTAAGAGGTTGTCAAATATAGCTTATATGAATGAAAGTGCATTCCAGAACGAAGTATTCATCACAATGA
AAGCCACACATAAAAATACAGTGAGATTCATGGGATACTGCTCACAGATTCAAGGCAAACTAATAGAACA
TGATGGACAACATGTCTTTGCACAGCTTGAAGAGAGGCTAATTTGTGTGGAATACGCACCTAAGGGAACA
TTAGACGCTCACATCGGAGATTATGGTGAACTGGACTGGAACCAAAGATATCAGATTCTGAAAGGCATAT
GTCAGGGTTTACATCATCTACATGACGAAATGCATGTCTTTCATGGAGATATCAAACCCGCCAACATTCT
TATCGGCGATAACCTAGTTCCTAAAATCTATGATTTCGGATTGAGTCAAATGTTCGAGGAGGAGGAAACG
GAAAGAATTGTGGAAAACATTGCCGGTACATTCGGCTACATGGCACCTGAGTTCTGTACAAACAACATGG
TATCCTTCAAGGCCGAGATTTACAGTTTAGGCGTTGTAATAGGAGAACTTCTTATCGGTAAAAAAGGATG
GTTTGACGAGGACGTGCGGAAGCTTTTTGTTCAGCAGTTGAAAGGCCTTCGCAAAACTTTGGTGAAGGAA
GGCGCGTTTTCCAGCTGGGAGAATAAATACCATCAAGTGCGCACGTGTATGGAGATTGGTCAGGATTGCA
TCGATCCAAATCCTCATAAACGGCCTACGCTTCTCGAAATTATTCAACGCCTTAACGAAGCCGAAGACAT
GAATTATAGTGCGGCATCACTCTGGCAGGTTCAGTCTGGTGATGAAGAATCAGATCTCTCCGATACTGAA
GCGTTGGAGACAGAGACCACGAGCGAGTTTCTTCCGTCCGATGAAGAACCGGCGTCCGTCGGTAAGACCG
GCGAGACCTCTACACAGGAACCGGACAAACCCGATCTTATATCTAAACTTCCCGCTTCGGTTGACCTTTC
TGATCTCAAGGTGCTTGAAAAGATAACCGATGATTTTAGCCATGAGAGAATAGTCGGGAAAGACGGGACT
TTTAAAGGATGCCATAAGGCTTTCGTTTATAAAGGTGACATTCCTCTGAGGGAGATGATTGCAGTTAAAC
GGCTCATTGGTGTTGAGATACCCTTCGAGAAGTTCAAGAGAGAGGCTGAACAATTCATCAGTTTGGATCA
TAAGAACATAGTTAAGGTTGCAAGTTATTGCCACGACCAGAGCACTGGACATAGACTCGTCCAGTTCAAG
GGGAAGCCTCTGCCCCAACTTTTTAATGGGCCTGAGCAACTGTTGTGTTACGAGTACATGCACAATGGTT
CTCTTAGAGATTACTTGATGGGCCAAGGCTCCCGGGTCATAGATTGGCAGATGCGGTACAAGCTGATAAA
AGGGACCTGCGCAGGCTTGCATTATCTTCATAAGGGTCGCGCAGGATGTCCGATCGTTCACCTTAATCTG
AGTCCCAGCAACGTGCTTTTGGATCATAATTACATTCCGCGGATAACTGGCTTCGACTTTTCCAAGCTTA
TAGGAGAAAAAAACACTAAATCTGTGGTCTTGAAGCTCAATGGACCCATCGCTTATCTGCCCCCCGACTT
CTTCCACAGCAAAGGTACAGATCTCAAGTACCTGGCGACAGTTGATATATACTCTTTGGGCCTGATGATA
CTCGAGATTGCAACACAGCAGGAAATCAAGGGCATACATGGTGTTCTGATAAAGTCAATCGAGGAAAACT
GGCGGGAAGAGTCCCAAATCACACGCCTCTATACCTCTCTTGGGGCTGATGAGCTGAGGCAGGTGAAGAT
GTGTATTGATATAGGACTTGACTGTGTCAAGAGTAACCCAGAGAAGCGCCCCACTGCAGGAGCAATTATG
TTGTGGCTTGATAAAGAATCTAAGCCAGTCCCCGTGTCACGGGCCGGAGCGGGCGTTTTGCCACGGCCCC
CAGTTCCGACCAACATCAACCATGCGGGGCGCATCCAGGGTATCCCAATCGAGAAATCACAAGTCCTTAT
TCCTTCATTCGCTTGTAATGAATATAGCTCTGTCAAAATTCAAAATTTGCACTTGCTGCTCTTTATGGGT
AGCGACTACAAGGACCACGACGGTGACTACAAGGACCACGACATCGACTACAAGGACGACGACGACAAGA
TCTAGACCCAGCTTTCTTGTACAAAGTGGTTGATAACAGCGGGTTAATTAACATCTTTTACCCATACGAT
GTTCCTGACTATGCGGGCTATCCCTATGACGTCCCGGACTATGCAGGATCCTATCCATATGACGTTCCAG
ATTACGCTGCTCAGTGCAGCGCTTAGAGCTCGAATTTCCCCGATCGTTCAAACATTTGGCAATAAAGTTT
CTTAAGATTGAATCCTGTTGCCGGTCTTGCGATGATTATCATATAATTTCTGTTGAATTACGTTAAGCAT
GTAATAATTAACATGTAATGCATGACGTTATTTATGAGATGGGTTTTTATGATTAGAGTCCCGCAATTAT
ACATTTAATACGCGATAGAAAACAAAATATAGCGCGCAAACTAGGATAAATTATCGCGCGCGGTGTCATC
TATGTTACTAGATCGGGAATTAGCACTAGAGGATCCCCGGGTACCGAGCTCGAATTCACTGGCCGTCGTT
TTACAACGTCGTGACTGGGAAAACCCTGGCGTTACCCAACTTAATCGCCTTGCAGCACATCCCCCTTTCG
CCAGCTGGCGTAATAGCGAAGAGGCCCGCACCGATCGCCCTTCCCAACAGTTGCGCAGCCTGAATGGCGA
ATGGCGCCTGATGCGGTATTTTCTCCTTACGCATCTGTGCGGTATTTCACACCGCATATGGTGCACTCTC
AGTACAATCTGCTCTGATGCCGCATAGTTAAGCCAGCCCCGACACCCGCCAACACCCGCTGACGCGCCCT
GACGGGCTTGTCTGCTCCCGGCATCCGCTTACAGACAAGCTGTGACCGTCTCCGGGAGCTGCATGTGTCA
GAGGTTTTCACCGTCATCACCGAAACGCGCGAGACGAAAGGGCCTCGTGATACGCCTATTTTTATAGGTT
AATGTCATGATAATAATGGTTTCTTAGACGTCAGGTGGCACTTTTCGGGGAAATGTGCGCGGAACCCCTA
TTTGTTTATTTTTCTAAATACATTCAAATATGTATCCGCTCATGAGACAATAACCCTGATAAATGCTTCA
ATAATATTGAAAAAGGAAGAGTATGAGTATTCAACATTTCCGTGTCGCCCTTATTCCCTTTTTTGCGGCA
TTTTGCCTTCCTGTTTTTGCTCACCCAGAAACGCTGGTGAAAGTAAAAGATGCTGAAGATCAGTTGGGTG
CACGAGTGGGTTACATCGAACTGGATCTCAACAGCGGTAAGATCCTTGAGAGTTTTCGCCCCGAAGAACG
TTTTCCAATGATGAGCACTTTTAAAGTTCTGCTATGTGGCGCGGTATTATCCCGTATTGACGCCGGGCAA
GAGCAACTCGGTCGCCGCATACACTATTCTCAGAATGACTTGGTTGAGTACTCACCAGTCACAGAAAAGC
ATCTTACGGATGGCATGACAGTAAGAGAATTATGCAGTGCTGCCATAACCATGAGTGATAACACTGCGGC
CAACTTACTTCTGACAACGATCGGAGGACCGAAGGAGCTAACCGCTTTTTTGCACAACATGGGGGATCAT
GTAACTCGCCTTGATCGTTGGGAACCGGAGCTGAATGAAGCCATACCAAACGACGAGCGTGACACCACGA
TGCCTGTAGCAATGGCAACAACGTTGCGCAAACTATTAACTGGCGAACTACTTACTCTAGCTTCCCGGCA
ACAATTAATAGACTGGATGGAGGCGGATAAAGTTGCAGGACCACTTCTGCGCTCGGCCCTTCCGGCTGGC
TGGTTTATTGCTGATAAATCTGGAGCCGGTGAGCGTGGGTCTCGCGGTATCATTGCAGCACTGGGGCCAG
ATGGTAAGCCCTCCCGTATCGTAGTTATCTACACGACGGGGAGTCAGGCAACTATGGATGAACGAAATAG
ACAGATCGCTGAGATAGGTGCCTCACTGATTAAGCATTGGTAACTGTCAGACCAAGTTTACTCATATATA
CTTTAGATTGATTTAAAACTTCATTTTTAATTTAAAAGGATCTAGGTGAAGATCCTTTTTGATAATCTCA
TGACCAAAATCCCTTAACGTGAGTTTTCGTTCCACTGAGCGTCAGACCCCGTAGAAAAGATCAAAGGATC
TTCTTGAGATCCTTTTTTTCTGCGCGTAATCTGCTGCTTGCAAACAAAAAAACCACCGCTACCAGCGGTG
GTTTGTTTGCCGGATCAAGAGCTACCAACTCTTTTTCCGAAGGTAACTGGCTTCAGCAGAGCGCAGATAC
CAAATACTGTTCTTCTAGTGTAGCCGTAGTTAGGCCACCACTTCAAGAACTCTGTAGCACCGCCTACATA
CCTCGCTCTGCTAATCCTGTTACCAGTGGCTGCTGCCAGTGGCGATAAGTCGTGTCTTACCGGGTTGGAC
TCAAGACGATAGTTACCGGATAAGGCGCAGCGGTCGGGCTGAACGGGGGGTTCGTGCACACAGCCCAGCT
TGGAGCGAACGACCTACACCGAACTGAGATACCTACAGCGTGAGCTATGAGAAAGCGCCACGCTTCCCGA
AGGGAGAAAGGCGGACAGGTATCCGGTAAGCGGCAGGGTCGGAACAGGAGAGCGCACGAGGGAGCTTCCA
GGGGGAAACGCCTGGTATCTTTATAGTCCTGTCGGGTTTCGCCACCTCTGACTTGAGCGTCGATTTTTGT
GATGCTCGTCAGGGGGGCGGAGCCTATGGAAAAACGCCAGCAACGCGGCCTTTTTACGGTTCCTGGCCTT
TTGCTGGCCTTTTGCTCACATGTTCTTTCCTGCGTTATCCCCTGATTCTGTGGATAACCGTATTACCGCC
TTTGAGTGAGCTGATACCGCTCGCCGCAGCCGAACGACCGAGCGCAGCGAGTCAGTGAGCGAGGAAGCGG
AAGAGCGCCCAATACGCAAACCGCCTCTCCCCGCGCGTTGGCCGATTCATTAATGCAGCTGGCACGACAG
GTTTCCCGACTGGAAAGCGGGCAGTGAGCGCAACGCAATTAATGTGAGTTAGCTCACTCATTAGGCACCC
CAGGCTTTACACTTTATGCTTCCGGCTCGTATGTTGTGTGGAATTGTGAGCGGATAACAATTTCACACAG
GAAACAGCTATGACCATGATTACGCCAAGCTTTGCAGCGTGACCCGGTCGTGCCCCTCTCTAGAGATAAT
GAGCATTGCATGTCTAAGTTATAAAAAATTACCACATATTTTTTTTGTCACACTTGTTTGAAGTGCAGTT
TATCTATCTTTATACATATATTTAAACTTTACTCTACGAATAATATAATCTATAGTACTACAATAATATC
AGTGTTTTAGAGAATCATATAAATGAACAGTTAGACATGGTCTAAAGGACAATTGAGTATTTTGACAACA
GGACTCTACAGTTTTATCTTTTTAGTGTGCATGTGTTCTCCTTTTTTTTT
